Addgene plasmid #59249: pLV-Enh eGFP Reporter-muKC2-X25
Purpose: Lentiviral GFP reporter for testing enhancer activity in different cell types. Insert is an enhancer identified in the exonic region of the keratin type II cluster.
Depositing lab: Benjamin Yu. Depositing organization: University of California, San Diego (UCSD).
Backbone
  Vector backbone: Brachyury-eGFP
  Backbone size w/o insert (bp): 7967
  Total vector size (bp): 8491
  Modifications to backbone: Original vector is Brachyury-eGFP (Kita-Matsuo et al. 2009) with the Brachyury promoter cloned out and replaced with the minimal Hsp68 promoter from the Hsp68-lacZ-Gateway plasmid (Pennacchio et al. 2006)
  Vector type: Lentiviral
Growth in bacteria
  Bacterial resistance: Ampicillin, 100 μg/mL
  Growth temperature: 37°C
  Growth strain: Stbl3
  Copy number: High Copy
Gene/Insert
  Gene/Insert name: Krt78-ex7-8 (alt name: mm9 chr15:101778554-101779090)
  Species: M. musculus (mouse)
  Insert size (bp): 524
  Promoter: Mu Hsp68 minimal promoter
  Cloning method: Gateway Cloning
  Sequencing primers: 5′ TCTTCCACACCACAAGAGAACC; 3′ CCCAGAATGACAGTCTGCAGT
Terms and licenses: Academic/Nonprofit Terms; Industry Terms: Not Available to Industry
Depositor comments: Please note that the final plasmid sequence is post-Gateway recombination. The plasmid contains attB sites (not attR sites as the map implies).
How to cite: pLV-Enh eGFP Reporter-muKC2-X25 was a gift from Benjamin Yu (Addgene plasmid # 59249 ; http://n2t.net/addgene:59249 ; RRID:Addgene_59249)
