[The description below was written by a language model from this plasmid's Addgene catalogue record.]
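Description:
pLV-Enh eGFP Reporter-muKC2-X25 is a lentiviral enhancer-reporter plasmid of about 8.5 kb, built on the Brachyury-eGFP lentiviral backbone. In the parent reporter vector, the original Brachyury promoter was removed and replaced with the mouse Hsp68 minimal promoter. The plasmid is maintained at high copy in bacteria under ampicillin selection, and a recombination-deficient strain is recorded as the growth host, as is common for lentiviral vectors carrying repeated LTR sequences. No feature table accompanies the record, so details of the viral elements, the origin of replication and any mammalian selection marker are not stated.

The payload is a 524 bp mouse genomic fragment named Krt78-ex7-8, spanning an exonic region of Krt78 within the keratin type II cluster on chromosome 15, which was identified as a candidate enhancer. It was introduced by Gateway recombination, and the depositor notes that the final plasmid therefore carries attB sites flanking the insert rather than the attR sites shown on the map. The fragment works together with the Hsp68 minimal promoter and eGFP. A minimal promoter of this kind gives little expression on its own, so GFP fluorescence depends on the activating capacity of the linked test sequence. After packaging into lentiviral particles and transduction, the reporter integrates into the host genome. GFP output can then be compared across different cell types to assess whether, and in which cellular contexts, this keratin-cluster exonic element acts as an enhancer.
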