>Addgene plasmid #59249 | pLV-Enh eGFP Reporter-muKC2-X25 | depositor partial sequence | sequence record 93534 | pLV-Enh eGFP Reporter-muKC2-X25 sequence 322 bps
GNCCCTAGACATTATGCTTTTATTTTTGACTGATAGTGACCTGTTCGTTGCAACAAATTGATGAGCAATG
CTTTTTTATAATGCCAACTTTGTACAAAAAAGCAGGCTTTTCTTCCACACCACAACAGAACCCTACTCTC
AAACCCCCTCATACTCACACACAGTGACCTGGCTGGTGTGCTCCGCGGATATCCTGGAAGAGGAGGGAAG
AAAAGGGGAAATGCTACGAAAGGCTGTAAAGACTGTAATCCCCCACCTTACCTCCCTCCCAGCACCCTTA
GTTGCCCTTAGTGACTATCCCGGACAGGAAACCTCTCAAAAT
