>Addgene plasmid #59249 | pLV-Enh eGFP Reporter-muKC2-X25 | addgene partial sequence | sequence record 95526 | pRRL5primeMCS-F 5'-tgaacggatctcgacggtat-3'
GGGGGGTACAGTGCAGGGGAAAGAATAGTAGACATAATAGCAACAGACATACAAACTAAAGAATTACAAA
AACAAATTACAAAAATTCAAAATTTTATCGATCACGAGACTAGCCTCGAGAAGCTTGATATCGAATTCCA
TCACAAGTTTGTACAAAAAAGCAGGCTTTTCTTCCACACCACAAGAGAACCCTACTCTCAAACCCCCTCA
TACTCACACACAGTGACCTGGCTGGTGTGCTCCGTGGATATCCTGGAAGAGGAGGGAAGAAAAGGGGAAA
TGCTAAGAAAGGCTGTAAAGACTGTAATCCCCCACCTTAACTCCCTCCCAGCAGGGTTAGTTGCCCTTAG
TGACTAACAGGGTCAGGAAACCTCTCAAAATCCCCTCTAGCAAAGAGAGGCCTGCACGGGCCTTCCGTCC
TCCCCAAACCCAGCCTCCTAAGCCCAGGTGCTCCCTAGTTCCCCCACCTGCACTCCTCACTCTCCAGCAA
CCTCCGGTACATGGCGATCTCCACATCCAGGGACAACTTCGTGCCCATCAGTTCCTGGTAGTCACGTAGC
ATCTGTGCCATGTCCTGCTTGGCTGTTCTCAGGGCAGCCTCCAGCTCATCCAGCTTGGCCTGGGCATCCC
TCACAGCCATCTCCCCTTGCTGCTCAGCATCAGCGATGGCCGACTGCAGACTGTCATTCTGGGAACCCAG
CTTTCTTGTACAAAGTGGTGATGCCCGGGGGATCCCCGGGTACCGAGCTCCAGGAACATCCAAACTGAGC
A
