>Addgene plasmid #59249 | pLV-Enh eGFP Reporter-muKC2-X25 | addgene partial sequence | sequence record 95527 | EGFP-N 5'-CGTCGCCGTCCAGCTCGACCAG-3'
TTGCTACCATGGATGGCGACCGGTGCGCTCCGCGGCGTGGATGCTCCGGGGAAAGTTGCGCTCCGCGGCA
GGGATGCTCCTGGGAAGGTTGCGCTCCGCGGCAGGGATGCTCTGGGGAAGGCTGGTCCTGGCCGAGGATC
GGGAACGCGCCGCTCGCTCTGCTTCTCTTGTCTTCGCTTGTCTCTGGATGGAACCAGATTTGGTTCTGAG
TAGCTGTCAGCGTCTGGTGACCTGCTCGCCGCCCTGCGCCTTTAAGGAGTCTTCACCGGCCCCGCCCACT
CTCCGCTGGGCCAATCAGCGAGCCGGAGGAGGCCTTGGGGCCAGGAATCTTCCAGCAGTTTCGCGTCTGG
TGGAGCTTCCCCGCCTCCCTTGAGTAATCGGAGTTGTGGGTTCCGCCCTTGTCCAGAACTCTCCAGAGGT
TTCTGGGGTTCACTGGCACAGTACGGATTCCTGAGGGGGAGGGTGTGGGGAAGTGCTGGTGCTACTA
